>Addgene plasmid #57405 | mEos2-MyosinIIC-N-18 | addgene full sequence | sequence record 213144 | Addgene NGS Result
CGTTACATAACTTACGGTAAATGGCCCGCCTGGCTGACCGCCCAACGACCCCCGCCCATTGACGTCAATA
ATGACGTATGTTCCCATAGTAACGCCAATAGGGACTTTCCATTGACGTCAATGGGTGGAGTATTTACGGT
AAACTGCCCACTTGGCAGTACATCAAGTGTATCATATGCCAAGTACGCCCCCTATTGACGTCAATGACGG
TAAATGGCCCGCCTGGCATTATGCCCAGTACATGACCTTATGGGACTTTCCTACTTGGCAGTACATCTAC
GTATTAGTCATCGCTATTACCATGGTGATGCGGTTTTGGCAGTACATCAATGGGCGTGGATAGCGGTTTG
ACTCACGGGGATTTCCAAGTCTCCACCCCATTGACGTCAATGGGAGTTTGTTTTGGCACCAAAATCAACG
GGACTTTCCAAAATGTCGTAACAACTCCGCCCCATTGACGCAAATGGGCGGTAGGCGTGTACGGTGGGAG
GTCTATATAAGCAGAGCTGGTTTAGTGAACCGTCAGATCCGCTAGCACCGCCACCATGGCTGCAGTGACC
ATGTCCGTGTCTGGGAGGAAGGTAGCCTCCAGGCCAGGCCCGGTGCCTGAGGCAGCCCAATCGTTCCTCT
ACGCGCCCCGGACGCCAAATGTAGGTGGCCCTGGAGGGCCACAGGTGGAGTGGACAGCCCGGCGCATGGT
GTGGGTGCCCTCGGAACTGCATGGGTTCGAGGCAGCAGCCCTGCGGGATGAAGGGGAGGAGGAGGCAGAA
GTGGAGCTGGCGGAGAGTGGGCGCCGCCTGCGGCTGCCCAGGGACCAGATCCAGCGCATGAACCCACCCA
AGTTCAGCAAGGCAGAAGATATGGCTGAGCTCACCTGCCTCAACGAGGCCTCGGTCCTGCACAACCTGCG
AGAACGCTACTACTCCGGGCTCATTTATACCTACTCTGGCCTCTTCTGTGTGGTCATTAACCCATACAAG
CAGCTGCCCATCTACACGGAGGCCATTGTTGAAATGTACCGGGGCAAGAAGCGCCATGAGGTGCCACCTC
ACGTGTATGCTGTGACGGAGGGCGCGTACCGCAGCATGCTTCAGGATCGTGAGGATCAATCCATTCTCTG
CACGGGAGAGTCTGGCGCTGGGAAGACGGAGAACACCAAGAAGGTCATCCAGTACCTGGCCCATGTGGCA
TCATCTCCAAAGGGCAGGAAGGAGCCTGGTGTCCCTGCCTCCGTCAGCACCATGTCTTATGGGGAGCTAG
AGCGTCAGCTTCTTCAAGCCAACCCCATCCTAGAGGCCTTTGGCAATGCCAAGACAGTGAAGAACGACAA
CTCTTCCCGATTTGGCAAATTCATCCGCATCAACTTTGATATTGCTGGCTACATCGTGGGAGCAAACATC
GAGACCTATCTGTTGGAGAAGTCCCGGGCCATCAGACAGGCCAAGGATGAATGCAGCTTCCATATCTTCT
ACCAGCTGCTAGGGGGCGCTGGGGAGCAGCTAAAAGCTGACCTCCTTCTGGAGCCCTGTTCCCATTATCG
CTTCCTGACCAATGGGCCCTCATCGTCCCCGGGCCAGGAGCGTGAGTTATTCCAGGAGACCCTGGAGTCC
CTGCGTGTGCTGGGCCTCCTCCCAGAAGAGATCACTGCCATGCTGCGCACTGTCTCTGCTGTCCTCCAGT
TTGGCAACATTGTCCTGAAGAAAGAGCGCAATACGGACCAAGCCACCATGCCTGACAACACAGCTGCCCA
GAAGCTTTGCCGCCTCTTGGGACTCGGAGTGACCGACTTCTCCAGAGCCCTTCTCACACCCCGCATCAAA
GTGGGCCGAGATTATGTTCAGAAAGCACAAACCAAGGAGCAGGCTGACTTTGCGCTGGAGGCTCTGGCCA
AAGCTACCTATGAGCGCCTGTTCCGCTGGCTGGTTCTGCGGCTCAACCGTGCCCTGGACAGAAGCCCGCG
GCAGGGTGCCTCCTTCCTGGGCATCCTGGACATCGCGGGCTTTGAGATCTTCCAGCTGAACTCCTTCGAG
CAGCTGTGCATCAACTACACCAACGAGAAGCTACAGCAGCTATTCAACCACACCATGTTCGTGCTGGAGC
AGGAGGAGTACCAGCGAGAGGGCATCCCCTGGACCTTCCTAGACTTCGGGTTGGACCTGCAACCTTGCAT
CGACCTCATTGAGCGTCCGGCCAACCCTCCAGGTCTCCTGGCCCTGCTGGACGAGGAGTGCTGGTTCCCC
AAGGCCACGGACAAGTCTTTTGTGGAGAAGGTCGCCCAGGAGCAGGGCAGCCACCCCAAATTCCAGCGCC
CCAGGAACCTGCGAGATCAGGCCGACTTCAGCGTCCTGCACTACGCCGGCAAGGTTGACTACAAAGCCAG
TGAGTGGCTGATGAAGAACATGGACCCACTGAATGACAATGTGGCCGCCTTGCTTCACCAGAGCACGGAT
CGTCTCACAGCTGAGATCTGGAAGGATGTGGAGGGCATCGTGGGGCTGGAGCAAGTAAGCAGCCTTGGAG
ATGGCCCACCGGGAGGCCGCCCCCGCCGTGGAATGTTTCGGACTGTGGGGCAGCTCTACAAAGAATCCCT
GAGCCGCCTCATGGCCACGCTCAGCAACACCAACCCTAGTTTTGTCCGCTGCATCGTTCCCAATCATGAG
AAGAGGGCTGGAAAGCTGGAGCCGCGCCTGGTGCTGGACCAACTCCGTTGTAACGGGGTCCTCGAGGGTA
TACGCATCTGTCGCCAAGGCTTCCCCAACCGCATCCTCTTCCAGGAGTTCCGACAGCGCTATGAAATCCT
CACCCCGAACGCTATTCCCAAGGGCTTCATGGACGGCAAACAGGCCTGTGAGAAGATGATCCAGGCCCTG
GAGCTAGACCCCAACCTGTACCGTGTTGGCCAAAGCAAGATCTTCTTCCGGGCAGGGGTCCTGGCCCAGC
TGGAGGAGGAGCGGGACCTGAAAGTCACCGACATCATAGTGTCTTTCCAGGCAGCGGCACGGGGCTACCT
GGCCCGTAGGGCTTTCCAGAGACGGCAGCAGCAGCAGAGTGCTCTGAGGGTGATGCAGAGAAACTGTGCT
GCCTACCTCAAGCTCAGGAACTGGCAGTGGTGGAGGCTGTTCATCAAGGTGAAGCCCCTGCTGCAGGTGA
CACGGCAGGATGAGGTGCTGCAGGCGCGCGCCCAGGAGCTGCAGAAAGTTCAGGAGCTGCAGCAGCAGAG
CGCTCGTGAAGTGGGGGAACTGCAGGGTCGAGTGGCACAGCTAGAGGAGGAGCGCACGCGCCTGGCTGAG
CAGCTTCGAGCAGAAGCCGAGCTCTGCTCTGAGGCCGAGGAGACGCGGGCGCGACTGGCTGCCCGGAAGC
AGGAGCTGGAGCTGGTGGTGACAGAGCTGGAGGCACGAGTGGGCGAGGAAGAAGAGTGCAGCCGGCAGCT
GCAGAGTGAGAAGAAGAGGCTGCAGCAGCATATCCAGGAGCTAGAGAGCCACCTGGAAGCTGAGGAGGGT
GCCCGGCAGAAGCTACAGCTGGAGAAGGTGACCACAGAGGCCAAGATGAAGAAATTTGAGGAGGACCTGC
TGCTCCTGGAGGACCAGAATTCCAAGCTGAGCAAGGAGCGGAGGCTGCTGGAGGAGCGGCTGGCTGAGTT
CTCCTCACAGGCAGCAGAAGAGGAAGAGAAAGTCAAAAGTCTCAACAAGCTGAGGCTCAAATATGAAGCC
ACAATCTCAGACATGGAAGACCGGCTGAAGAAGGAGGAGAAGGGACGCCAGGAACTAGAGAAGCTGAAGC
GACGGCTGGACGGGGAGAGCTCAGAGCTTCAGGAGCAGATGGTGGAGCAGAAGCAGAGGGCAGAGGAACT
GCTCGCACAGCTGGGCCGCAAGGAGGATGAGCTGCAGGCCGCCCTGCTCAGGGCAGAGGAAGAGGGTGGT
GCCCGTGCCCAGTTGCTCAAGTCCCTGCGAGAGGCACAGGCTGGCCTTGCTGAGGCTCAGGAGGACCTGG
AAGCTGAGCGGGTAGCCAGGGCCAAGGCGGAGAAGCAGCGCCGGGACCTGGGCGAGGAGTTGGAGGCCCT
ACGTGGGGAGCTCGAGGACACTCTGGATTCCACCAACGCCCAGCAGGAGCTGCGGTCCAAGAGGGAGCAG
GAGGTGACAGAGCTGAAGAAAGCATTGGAAGAGGAGTCCCGTGCCCATGAGGTGTCCATGCAGGAGCTGA
GACAGAGGCATAGCCAGGCACTGGTGGAGATGGCCGAGCAGTTGGAGCAAGCCCGGAGGGGCAAAGGTGT
GTGGGAGAAGACTCGGCTATCCCTGGAGGCTGAGGTGTCCGAGCTGAAGGCCGAGCTGAGCAGCCTGCAG
ACCTCGAGACAGGAGGGTGAGCAGAAGAGGCGCCGCCTGGAGTCCCAGCTACAGGAGGTCCAGGGCCGAT
CCAGTGATTCGGAGCGGGCTCGGTCTGAGGCTGCTGAGAAGCTGCAGAGAGCCCAGGCGGAACTTGAGAG
CGTGTCCACAGCCCTGAGTGAGGCGGAGTCCAAAGCCATCAGGCTGGGCAAGGAGCTGAGCAGTGCAGAG
TCCCAGCTGCATGACACCCAGGAACTGCTTCAGGAGGAGACCAGGGCAAAGCTGGCCTTGGGGTCCCGTG
TGCGTGCCCTAGAGGCCGAGGCGGCGGGGCTTCGGGAGCAGATGGAAGAGGAGGTGGTTGCCAGGGAACG
GGCTGGCCGGGAGCTGCAGAGCACGCAGGCCCAGCTCTCTGAATGGCGGCGCCGCCAGGAAGAAGAGGCT
GCGGTGCTGGAGGCTGGGGAGGAGGCTCGGCGCCGTGCAGCCCGGGAGGCAGAGACCCTGACCCAGCGCC
TGGCAGAAAAGACTGAGGCTGTAGAACGACTGGAGCGAGCCCGGCGCCGACTGCAGCAGGAGTTGGACGA
TGCCACTGTGGATCTGGGGCAGCAGAAGCAGCTCCTGAGCACACTGGAGAAGAAGCAGCGGAAATTTGAC
CAGCTCCTGGCAGAGGAGAAGGCTGCAGTTCTACGGGCTGTGGAAGACCGTGAACGGATAGAGGCCGAAG
GCCGGGAGCGAGAGGCCCGGGCCCTGTCGCTGACCCGGGCCCTGGAAGAGGAGCAGGAGGCCCGGGAGGA
GCTGGAGAGGCAGAACCGTGCTCTGAGGGCTGAGCTGGAAGCACTGCTGAGCAGCAAGGATGACGTGGGC
AAGAACGTGCACGAGCTGGAGCGAGCCCGTAAGGCGGCTGAACAGGCAGCCAGTGACCTGCGGACACAGG
TGACAGAATTGGAGGATGAGCTGACAGCCGCAGAGGATGCCAAGCTGCGCCTGGAGGTGACTGTGCAGGC
TCTGAAGGCTCAACATGAACGCGACCTGCAGGGCCGCGATGATGCCGGTGAGGAGAGGCGGAGGCAGCTG
GCCAAGCAGCTAAGAGACGCAGAGGTAGAGCGCGATGAGGAACGGAAGCAGAGGGCACTGGCTATGGCTG
CCCGCAAGAAGCTGGAGCTGGAACTGGAGGAGTTGAAGGCGCAGACATCTGCTGCTGGGCAGGGCAAGGA
AGAGGCAGTGAAGCAGCTGAAGAAGATGCAGGTCCAGATGAAGGAGCTGTGGCGGGAGGTAGAGGAGACG
CGTAGCTCCCGCGACGAGATGTTTACCCTGAGCAGGGAAAATGAGAAGAAGCTCAAGGGGCTGGAAGCTG
AGGTGCTGCGTCTGCAAGAGGAACTTGCTGCCTCAGACCGAGCCCGGAGGCAGGCCCAGCAAGACAGAGA
CGAGATGGCAGAGGAGGTGGCCAGTGGCAATCTTAGCAAGGCAGCCACCCTGGAGGAAAAACGGCAGCTG
GAGGGGCGACTGAGCCAGTTGGAAGAGGAGCTGGAGGAAGAACAGAACAACTCGGAGCTGCTCAAGGACC
ATTACCGAAAGCTAGTGCTACAGGTCGAGTCCCTCACCACAGAACTGTCTGCCGAACGAAGTTTCTCAGC
CAAGGCCGAGAGTGGACGGCAGCAGCTGGAGCGGCAGATCCAGGAACTGCGGGCCCGCTTGGGTGAAGAG
GATGCTGGAGCCCGAGCCAGGCAGAAAATGCTGATCGCTGCTCTGGAGTCTAAACTGGCCCAGGCAGAGG
AGCAGCTGGAGCAGGAGAGCAGGGAGCGCATCCTCTCTGGCAAGCTGGTACGCAGAGCTGAGAAGCGGCT
GAAGGAGGTAGTTCTTCAGGTGGATGAAGAGCGCAGGGTGGCTGACCAGGTCCGGGACCAGCTGGAGAAA
AGCAACCTCCGGCTGAAGCAGCTCAAGAGGCAGCTGGAGGAGGCAGAGGAGGAGGCATCTCGGGCACAGG
CTGGTCGGAGGCGGCTGCAGCGGGAGCTGGAGGACGTCACTGAGTCTGCAGAATCCATGAACCGGGAGGT
GACCACGCTGAGGAACAGGCTCCGGCGTGGCCCACTTACATTCACCACACGGACTGTGCGCCAGGTGTTC
CGGCTGGAAGAGGGCGTGGCTTCTGACGAGGAAGAGGCTGAAGGAGCTGAACCTGGCTCTGCACCAGGCC
AGGAGCCGGAGGCTCCGCCCCCTGCCACACCCCAAAGCAGCGGTGGAGCAAGCGCAGCCAGTGGTAGCGC
GGATCCACCGGTCGCCACCATGAGTGCGATTAAGCCAGACATGAAGATCAAACTCCGTATGGAAGGCAAC
GTAAACGGGCACCACTTTGTGATCGACGGAGATGGTACAGGCAAGCCTTTTGAGGGAAAACAGAGTATGG
ATCTTGAAGTCAAAGAGGGCGGACCTCTGCCTTTTGCCTTTGATATCCTGACCACTGCATTCCATTACGG
CAACAGGGTATTCGCCAAATATCCAGACAACATACAAGACTATTTTAAGCAGTCGTTTCCTAAGGGGTAT
TCGTGGGAACGAAGCTTGACTTTCGAAGACGGGGGCATTTGCATTGCCAGAAACGACATAACAATGGAAG
GGGACACTTTCTATAATAAAGTTCGATTTTATGGTACCAACTTTCCCGCCAATGGTCCAGTTATGCAGAA
GAAGACGCTGAAATGGGAGCCCTCCACTGAGAAAATGTATGTGCGTGATGGAGTGCTGACGGGTGATATT
CATATGGCTTTGTTGCTTGAAGGAAATGCCCATTACCGATGTGACTTCAGAACTACTTACAAAGCTAAGG
AGAAGGGTGTCAAGTTACCAGGCTACCACTTTGTGGACCACTGCATTGAGATTTTAAGCCATGACAAAGA
TTACAACAAGGTTAAGCTGTATGAGCATGCTGTTGCTCATTCTGGATTGCCTGACAATGCCAGACGATAA
GCGGCCGCGACTCTAGATCATAATCAGCCATACCACATTTGTAGAGGTTTTACTTGCTTTAAAAAACCTC
CCACACCTCCCCCTGAACCTGAAACATAAAATGAATGCAATTGTTGTTGTTAACTTGTTTATTGCAGCTT
ATAATGGTTACAAATAAAGCAATAGCATCACAAATTTCACAAATAAAGCATTTTTTTCACTGCATTCTAG
TTGTGGTTTGTCCAAACTCATCAATGTATCTTAAGGCGTAAATTGTAAGCGTTAATATTTTGTTAAAATT
CGCGTTAAATTTTTGTTAAATCAGCTCATTTTTTAACCAATAGGCCGAAATCGGCAAAATCCCTTATAAA
TCAAAAGAATAGACCGAGATAGGGT
[37 nt withheld, positions 7656-7692]
AAAGAACGTGGACTCCAACGTCAAAGG
[49 nt withheld, positions 7720-7768]
T
[91 nt withheld, positions 7770-7860]
G
[124 nt withheld, positions 7862-7985]
CAGGTGGCACTTTTCGGGGAAATGTGCGCGGAACCCCTATTTGTTTATTTTTCTAAATACATTCAAATAT
GTATCCGCTCATGAGACAATAACCCTGATAAATGCTTCAATAATATTGAAAAAGGAAGAGTCCTGAGGCG
GAAAGAACCAGCTGTGGAATGTGTGTCAGTTAGGGTGTGGAAAGTCCCCAGGCTCCCCAGCAGGCAGAAG
TATGCAAAGCATGCATCTCAATTAGTCAGCAACCAGGTGTGGAAAGTCCCCAGGCTCCCCAGCAGGCAGA
AGTATGCAAAGCATGCATCTCAATTAGTCAGCAACCATAGTCCCGCCCCTAACTCCGCCCATCCCGCCCC
TAACTCCGCCCAGTTCCGCCCATTCTCCGCCCCATGGCTGACTAATTTTTTTTATTTATGCAGAGGCCGA
GGCCGCCTCGGCCTCTGAGCTATTCCAGAAGTAGTGAGGAGGCTTTTTTGGAGGCCTAGGCTTTTGCAAA
GATCGATCAAGAGACAGGATGAGGATCGTTTCGCATGATTGAACAAGATGGATTGCACGCAGGTTCTCCG
GCCGCTTGGGTGGAGAGGCTATTCGGCTATGACTGGGCACAACAGACAATCGGCTGCTCTGATGCCGCCG
TGTTCCGGCTGTCAGCGCAGGGGCGCCCGGTTCTTTTTGTCAAGACCGACCTGTCCGGTGCCCTGAATGA
ACTGCAAGACGAGGCAGCGCGGCTATCGTGGCTGGCCACGACGGGCGTTCCTTGCGCAGCTGTGCTCGAC
GTTGTCACTGAAGCGGGAAGGGACTGGCTGCTATTGGGCGAAGTGCCGGGGCAGGATCTCCTGTCATCTC
ACCTTGCTCCTGCCGAGAAAGTATCCATCATGGCTGATGCAATGCGGCGGCTGCATACGCTTGATCCGGC
TACCTGCCCATTCGACCACCAAGCGAAACATCGCATCGAGCGAGCACGTACTCGGATGGAAGCCGGTCTT
GTCGATCAGGATGATCTGGACGAAGAGCATCAGGGGCTCGCGCCAGCCGAACTGTTCGCCAGGCTCAAGG
CGAGCATGCCCGACGGCGAGGATCTCGTCGTGACCCATGGCGATGCCTGCTTGCCGAATATCATGGTGGA
AAATGGCCGCTTTTCTGGATTCATCGACTGTGGCCGGCTGGGTGTGGCGGACCGCTATCAGGACATAGCG
TTGGCTACCCGTGATATTGCTGAAGAGCTTGGCGGCGAATGGGCTGACCGCTTCCTCGTGCTTTACGGTA
TCGCCGCTCCCGATTCGCAGCGCATCGCCTTCTATCGCCTTCTTGACGAGTTCTTCTGAGCGGGACTCTG
GGGTTCGAAATGACCGACCAAGCGACGCCCAACCTGCCATCACGAGATTTCGATTCCACCGCCGCCTTCT
ATGAAAGGTTGGGCTTCGGAATCGTTTTCCGGGACGCCGGCTGGATGATCCTCCAGCGCGGGGATCTCAT
GCTGGAGTTCTTCGCCCACCCTAGGGGGAGGCTAACTGAAACACGGAAGGAGACAATACCGGAAGGAACC
CGCGCTATGACGGCAATAAAAAGACAGAATAAAACGCACGGTGTTGGGTCGTTTGTTCATAAACGCGGGG
TTCGGTCCCAGGGCTGGCACTCTGTCGATACCCCACCGAGACCCCATTGGGGCCAATACGCCCGCGTTTC
TTCCTTTTCCCCACCCCACCCCCCAAGTTCGGGTGAAGGCCCAGGGCTCGCAGCCAACGTCGGGGCGGCA
GGCCCTGCCATAGCCTCAGGTTACTCATATATACTTTAGATTGATTTAAAACTTCATTTTTAATTTAAAA
GGATCTAGGTGAAGATCCTTTTTGATAATCTCATGACCAAAATCCCTTAACGTGAGTTTTCGTTCCACTG
AGCGTCAGACCCCGTAGAAAAGATCAAAGGATCTTCTTGAGATCCTTTTTTTCTGCGCGTAATCTGCTGC
TTGCAAACAAAAAAACCACCGCTACCAGCGGTGGTTTGTTTGCCGGATCAAGAGCTACCAACTCTTTTTC
CGAAGGTAACTGGCTTCAGCAGAGCGCAGATACCAAATACTGTTCTTCTAGTGTAGCCGTAGTTAGGCCA
CCACTTCAAGAACTCTGTAGCACCGCCTACATACCTCGCTCTGCTAATCCTGTTACCAGTGGCTGCTGCC
AGTGGCGATAAGTCGTGTCTTACCGGGTTGGACTCAAGACGATAGTTACCGGATAAGGCGCAGCGGTCGG
GCTGAACGGGGGGTTCGTGCACACAGCCCAGCTTGGAGCGAACGACCTACACCGAACTGAGATACCTACA
GCGTGAGCTATGAGAAAGCGCCACGCTTCCCGAAGGGAGAAAGGCGGACAGGTATCCGGTAAGCGGCAGG
GTCGGAACAGGAGAGCGCACGAGGGAGCTTCCAGGGGGAAACGCCTGGTATCTTTATAGTCCTGTCGGGT
TTCGCCACCTCTGACTTGAGCGTCGATTTTTGTGATGCTCGTCAGGGGGGCGGAGCCTATGGAAAAACGC
CAGCAACGCGGCCTTTTTACGGTTCCTGGCCTTTTGCTGGCCTTTTGCTCACATGTTCTTTCCTGCGTTA
TCCCCTGATTCTGTGGATAACCGTATTACCGCCATGCATTAGTTATTAATAGTAATCAATTACGGGGTCA
TTAGTTCATAGCCCATATATGGAGTTCCG
Features (pLannotate 1.2.2; 14 found; start..end, strand, type, name):
      1..304     +  enhancer       CMV enhancer: human cytomegalovirus immediate early enhancer
    305..508     +  promoter       CMV promoter: human cytomegalovirus (CMV) immediate early promoter
    546..6500    +  CDS            Myh14: MYH14_MOUSE - Experimental evidence at protein level: Swiss-Prot protein existence level 1. Cellular myosin that appears to play a role in cytokinesis, cell shape, and specialized functions such as secretion and capping. From Mus musculus (Mouse).
   6600..7280    +  CDS            mEos2: monomeric variant of green-to-red photoswitchable fluorescent protein EosFP (McKinney et al., 2009)
   7296..7379    +  CDS            large T antigen (fragment): large T antigen from SV40 (simian virus 40)
   7402..7523    +  polyA_signal   SV40 poly(A) signal: SV40 polyadenylation signal
   7557..7985    -  rep_origin     f1 ori (sequence partly withheld): f1 bacteriophage origin of replication; arrow indicates direction of (+) strand synthesis
   8012..8116    +  promoter       AmpR promoter: bla
   8118..8475    +  promoter       SV40 promoter: SV40 enhancer and early promoter
   8510..9304    +  CDS            NeoR/KanR: aminoglycoside phosphotransferase from Tn5; aph(3')-II (or nptII); confers resistance to neomycin, kanamycin, and G418 (Geneticin®)
   9325..9477    +  CDS            ble (fragment): BLE_KLEPN - Experimental evidence at protein level: Swiss-Prot protein existence level 1. Binding protein with a strong affinity to the bleomycin family of antibiotics. Binds to CL990; an antimitotic-antibiotic compound. From Klebsiella pneumoniae.
   9536..9583    +  polyA_signal   HSV TK poly(A) signal: herpes simplex virus thymidine kinase polyadenylation signal (Cole and Stacy, 1985)
   9912..10500   +  rep_origin     ori: high-copy-number ColE1/pMB1/pBR322/pUC origin of replication
  10615..10674   +  enhancer       CMV enhancer (fragment): human cytomegalovirus immediate early enhancer
