[The description below was written by a language model from this plasmid's Addgene catalogue record and pLannotate feature annotations shown in this document.]
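Description:
mEos2-MyosinIIC-N-18 is a mammalian expression plasmid built on the mEos2-N1 backbone, an N1-style fusion vector in which the gene of interest is placed upstream of the fluorescent protein. The sequenced record is 10,674 nt. It is maintained in E. coli as a high-copy plasmid through a ColE1/pUC-type origin and selected with kanamycin. A single NeoR/KanR (Tn5 aminoglycoside phosphotransferase) gene provides both bacterial and mammalian selection. It is preceded by a bacterial bla-type promoter and the SV40 enhancer/early promoter in tandem and followed by the HSV TK polyadenylation signal, so the same marker confers G418 resistance in transfected mammalian cells. An f1 origin is also present. The short "ble" and "large T antigen" fragments in the annotation appear to be incidental backbone remnants flanking the marker and the SV40 poly(A) region rather than functional genes.

The payload is mouse non-muscle myosin IIC heavy chain (Myh14), a cellular myosin implicated in cytokinesis and cell shape, expressed from the human CMV immediate-early enhancer/promoter. Its coding sequence is followed, after a short spacer, by mEos2 and then the SV40 poly(A) signal, so the fluorescent protein sits at the C terminus of the myosin. The "18" in the name likely denotes the linker length, although the record does not state this.

mEos2 is a monomeric green-to-red photoconvertible protein, which explains the two excitation/emission pairs listed (505/516 nm and 569/581 nm). The construct is intended as a cytoskeletal localization marker. Photoconvertible fusions of this kind are generally suited to tracking selected protein pools and to single-molecule localization microscopy, though the record does not name specific applications.
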