Addgene plasmid #57405: mEos2-MyosinIIC-N-18
Purpose: Localization: Cytoskeleton, Excitation: 505 / 569, Emission: 516 / 581
Depositing lab: Michael Davidson. Depositing organization: Florida State University, Tallahassee.
Backbone
  Vector backbone: mEos2-N1
  Backbone size w/o insert (bp): 4750
  Vector type: Mammalian Expression
  Selectable markers: Neomycin (select with G418)
Growth in bacteria
  Bacterial resistance: Kanamycin, 50 μg/mL
  Growth temperature: 37°C
  Growth strain: DH5alpha
  Copy number: High Copy
Gene/Insert
  Gene/Insert name: MyosinIIC (alt name: NM_001271540)
  Species: M. musculus (mouse)
  Promoter: CMV
  Tag / fusion protein: mEos2 (C terminal on backbone)
  Cloning method: Unknown
  Sequencing primers: 5′ CMV-F; 3′ SV40pA-R
Terms and licenses: Academic/Nonprofit Terms; Industry Terms
Depositor comments: . Excitation = 505 / 569; Emission = 516 / 581
How to cite: mEos2-MyosinIIC-N-18 was a gift from Michael Davidson (Addgene plasmid # 57405 ; http://n2t.net/addgene:57405 ; RRID:Addgene_57405)
