>Addgene plasmid #57405 | mEos2-MyosinIIC-N-18 | depositor partial sequence | sequence record 88538 | insert sequence
GCTAGCACCGCCACCATGGCTGCAGTGACCATGTCCGTGTCTGGGAGGAAGGTAGCCTCCAGGCCAGGCC
CGGTGCCTGAGGCAGCCCAATCGTTCCTCTACGCGCCCCGGACGCCAAATGTAGGTGGCCCTGGAGGGCC
ACAGGTGGAGTGGACAGCCCGGCGCATGGTGTGGGTGCCCTCGGAACTGCATGGGTTCGAGGCAGCAGCC
CTGCGGGATGAAGGGGAGGAGGAGGCAGAAGTGGAGCTGGCGGAGAGTGGGCGCCGCCTGCGGCTGCCCA
GGGACCAGATCCAGCGCATGAACCCACCCAAGTTCAGCAAGGCAGAAGATATGGCTGAGCTCACCTGCCT
CAACGAGGCCTCGGTCCTGCACAACCTGCGAGAACGCTACTACTCCGGGCTCATTTATACCTACTCTGGC
CTCTTCTGTGTGGTCATTAACCCATACAAGCAGCTGCCCATCTACACGGAGGCCATTGTTGAAATGTACC
GGGGCAAGAAGCGCCATGAGGTGCCACCTCACGTGTATGCTGTGACGGAGGGCGCGTACCGCAGCATGCT
TCAGGATCGTGAGGATCAATCCATTCTCTGCACGGGAGAGTCTGGCGCTGGGAAGACGGAGAACACCAAG
AAGGTCATCCAGTACCTGGCCCATGTGGCATCATCTCCAAAGGGCAGGAAGGAGCCTGGTGTCCCTGCCT
CCGTCAGCACCATGTCTTATGGGGAGCTAGAGCGTCAGCTTCTTCAAGCCAACCCCATCCTAGAGGCCTT
TGGCAATGCCAAGACAGTGAAGAACGACAACTCTTCCCGATTTGGCAAATTCATCCGCATCAACTTTGAT
ATTGCTGGCTACATCGTGGGAGCAAACATCGAGACCTATCTGTTGGAGAAGTCCCGGGCCATCAGACAGG
CCAAGGATGAATGCAGCTTCCATATCTTCTACCAGCTGCTAGGGGGCGCTGGGGAGCAGCTAAAAGCTGA
CCTCCTTCTGGAGCCCTGTTCCCATTATCGCTTCCTGACCAATGGGCCCTCATCGTCCCCGGGCCAGGAG
CGTGAGTTATTCCAGGAGACCCTGGAGTCCCTGCGTGTGCTGGGCCTCCTCCCAGAAGAGATCACTGCCA
TGCTGCGCACTGTCTCTGCTGTCCTCCAGTTTGGCAACATTGTCCTGAAGAAAGAGCGCAATACGGACCA
AGCCACCATGCCTGACAACACAGCTGCCCAGAAGCTTTGCCGCCTCTTGGGACTCGGAGTGACCGACTTC
TCCAGAGCCCTTCTCACACCCCGCATCAAAGTGGGCCGAGATTATGTTCAGAAAGCACAAACCAAGGAGC
AGGCTGACTTTGCGCTGGAGGCTCTGGCCAAAGCTACCTATGAGCGCCTGTTCCGCTGGCTGGTTCTGCG
GCTCAACCGTGCCCTGGACAGAAGCCCGCGGCAGGGTGCCTCCTTCCTGGGCATCCTGGACATCGCGGGC
TTTGAGATCTTCCAGCTGAACTCCTTCGAGCAGCTGTGCATCAACTACACCAACGAGAAGCTACAGCAGC
TATTCAACCACACCATGTTCGTGCTGGAGCAGGAGGAGTACCAGCGAGAGGGCATCCCCTGGACCTTCCT
AGACTTCGGGTTGGACCTGCAACCTTGCATCGACCTCATTGAGCGTCCGGCCAACCCTCCAGGTCTCCTG
GCCCTGCTGGACGAGGAGTGCTGGTTCCCCAAGGCCACGGACAAGTCTTTTGTGGAGAAGGTCGCCCAGG
AGCAGGGCAGCCACCCCAAATTCCAGCGCCCCAGGAACCTGCGAGATCAGGCCGACTTCAGCGTCCTGCA
CTACGCCGGCAAGGTTGACTACAAAGCCAGTGAGTGGCTGATGAAGAACATGGACCCACTGAATGACAAT
GTGGCCGCCTTGCTTCACCAGAGCACGGATCGTCTCACAGCTGAGATCTGGAAGGATGTGGAGGGCATCG
TGGGGCTGGAGCAAGTAAGCAGCCTTGGAGATGGCCCACCGGGAGGCCGCCCCCGCCGTGGAATGTTTCG
GACTGTGGGGCAGCTCTACAAAGAATCCCTGAGCCGCCTCATGGCCACGCTCAGCAACACCAACCCTAGT
TTTGTCCGCTGCATCGTTCCCAATCATGAGAAGAGGGCTGGAAAGCTGGAGCCGCGCCTGGTGCTGGACC
AACTCCGTTGTAACGGGGTCCTCGAGGGTATACGCATCTGTCGCCAAGGCTTCCCCAACCGCATCCTCTT
CCAGGAGTTCCGACAGCGCTATGAAATCCTCACCCCGAACGCTATTCCCAAGGGCTTCATGGACGGCAAA
CAGGCCTGTGAGAAGATGATCCAGGCCCTGGAGCTAGACCCCAACCTGTACCGTGTTGGCCAAAGCAAGA
TCTTCTTCCGGGCAGGGGTCCTGGCCCAGCTGGAGGAGGAGCGGGACCTGAAAGTCACCGACATCATAGT
GTCTTTCCAGGCAGCGGCACGGGGCTACCTGGCCCGTAGGGCTTTCCAGAGACGGCAGCAGCAGCAGAGT
GCTCTGAGGGTGATGCAGAGAAACTGTGCTGCCTACCTCAAGCTCAGGAACTGGCAGTGGTGGAGGCTGT
TCATCAAGGTGAAGCCCCTGCTGCAGGTGACACGGCAGGATGAGGTGCTGCAGGCGCGCGCCCAGGAGCT
GCAGAAAGTTCAGGAGCTGCAGCAGCAGAGCGCTCGTGAAGTGGGGGAACTGCAGGGTCGAGTGGCACAG
CTAGAGGAGGAGCGCACGCGCCTGGCTGAGCAGCTTCGAGCAGAAGCCGAGCTCTGCTCTGAGGCCGAGG
AGACGCGGGCGCGACTGGCTGCCCGGAAGCAGGAGCTGGAGCTGGTGGTGACAGAGCTGGAGGCACGAGT
GGGCGAGGAAGAAGAGTGCAGCCGGCAGCTGCAGAGTGAGAAGAAGAGGCTGCAGCAGCATATCCAGGAG
CTAGAGAGCCACCTGGAAGCTGAGGAGGGTGCCCGGCAGAAGCTACAGCTGGAGAAGGTGACCACAGAGG
CCAAGATGAAGAAATTTGAGGAGGACCTGCTGCTCCTGGAGGACCAGAATTCCAAGCTGAGCAAGGAGCG
GAGGCTGCTGGAGGAGCGGCTGGCTGAGTTCTCCTCACAGGCAGCAGAAGAGGAAGAGAAAGTCAAAAGT
CTCAACAAGCTGAGGCTCAAATATGAAGCCACAATCTCAGACATGGAAGACCGGCTGAAGAAGGAGGAGA
AGGGACGCCAGGAACTAGAGAAGCTGAAGCGACGGCTGGACGGGGAGAGCTCAGAGCTTCAGGAGCAGAT
GGTGGAGCAGAAGCAGAGGGCAGAGGAACTGCTCGCACAGCTGGGCCGCAAGGAGGATGAGCTGCAGGCC
GCCCTGCTCAGGGCAGAGGAAGAGGGTGGTGCCCGTGCCCAGTTGCTCAAGTCCCTGCGAGAGGCACAGG
CTGGCCTTGCTGAGGCTCAGGAGGACCTGGAAGCTGAGCGGGTAGCCAGGGCCAAGGCGGAGAAGCAGCG
CCGGGACCTGGGCGAGGAGTTGGAGGCCCTACGTGGGGAGCTCGAGGACACTCTGGATTCCACCAACGCC
CAGCAGGAGCTGCGGTCCAAGAGGGAGCAGGAGGTGACAGAGCTGAAGAAAGCATTGGAAGAGGAGTCCC
GTGCCCATGAGGTGTCCATGCAGGAGCTGAGACAGAGGCATAGCCAGGCACTGGTGGAGATGGCCGAGCA
GTTGGAGCAAGCCCGGAGGGGCAAAGGTGTGTGGGAGAAGACTCGGCTATCCCTGGAGGCTGAGGTGTCC
GAGCTGAAGGCCGAGCTGAGCAGCCTGCAGACCTCGAGACAGGAGGGTGAGCAGAAGAGGCGCCGCCTGG
AGTCCCAGCTACAGGAGGTCCAGGGCCGATCCAGTGATTCGGAGCGGGCTCGGTCTGAGGCTGCTGAGAA
GCTGCAGAGAGCCCAGGCGGAACTTGAGAGCGTGTCCACAGCCCTGAGTGAGGCGGAGTCCAAAGCCATC
AGGCTGGGCAAGGAGCTGAGCAGTGCAGAGTCCCAGCTGCATGACACCCAGGAACTGCTTCAGGAGGAGA
CCAGGGCAAAGCTGGCCTTGGGGTCCCGTGTGCGTGCCCTAGAGGCCGAGGCGGCGGGGCTTCGGGAGCA
GATGGAAGAGGAGGTGGTTGCCAGGGAACGGGCTGGCCGGGAGCTGCAGAGCACGCAGGCCCAGCTCTCT
GAATGGCGGCGCCGCCAGGAAGAAGAGGCTGCGGTGCTGGAGGCTGGGGAGGAGGCTCGGCGCCGTGCAG
CCCGGGAGGCAGAGACCCTGACCCAGCGCCTGGCAGAAAAGACTGAGGCTGTAGAACGACTGGAGCGAGC
CCGGCGCCGACTGCAGCAGGAGTTGGACGATGCCACTGTGGATCTGGGGCAGCAGAAGCAGCTCCTGAGC
ACACTGGAGAAGAAGCAGCGGAAATTTGACCAGCTCCTGGCAGAGGAGAAGGCTGCAGTTCTACGGGCTG
TGGAAGACCGTGAACGGATAGAGGCCGAAGGCCGGGAGCGAGAGGCCCGGGCCCTGTCGCTGACCCGGGC
CCTGGAAGAGGAGCAGGAGGCCCGGGAGGAGCTGGAGAGGCAGAACCGTGCTCTGAGGGCTGAGCTGGAA
GCACTGCTGAGCAGCAAGGATGACGTGGGCAAGAACGTGCACGAGCTGGAGCGAGCCCGTAAGGCGGCTG
AACAGGCAGCCAGTGACCTGCGGACACAGGTGACAGAATTGGAGGATGAGCTGACAGCCGCAGAGGATGC
CAAGCTGCGCCTGGAGGTGACTGTGCAGGCTCTGAAGGCTCAACATGAACGCGACCTGCAGGGCCGCGAT
GATGCCGGTGAGGAGAGGCGGAGGCAGCTGGCCAAGCAGCTAAGAGACGCAGAGGTAGAGCGCGATGAGG
AACGGAAGCAGAGGGCACTGGCTATGGCTGCCCGCAAGAAGCTGGAGCTGGAACTGGAGGAGTTGAAGGC
GCAGACATCTGCTGCTGGGCAGGGCAAGGAAGAGGCAGTGAAGCAGCTGAAGAAGATGCAGGTCCAGATG
AAGGAGCTGTGGCGGGAGGTAGAGGAGACGCGTAGCTCCCGCGACGAGATGTTTACCCTGAGCAGGGAAA
ATGAGAAGAAGCTCAAGGGGCTGGAAGCTGAGGTGCTGCGTCTGCAAGAGGAACTTGCTGCCTCAGACCG
AGCCCGGAGGCAGGCCCAGCAAGACAGAGACGAGATGGCAGAGGAGGTGGCCAGTGGCAATCTTAGCAAG
GCAGCCACCCTGGAGGAAAAACGGCAGCTGGAGGGGCGACTGAGCCAGTTGGAAGAGGAGCTGGAGGAAG
AACAGAACAACTCGGAGCTGCTCAAGGACCATTACCGAAAGCTAGTGCTACAGGTCGAGTCCCTCACCAC
AGAACTGTCTGCCGAACGAAGTTTCTCAGCCAAGGCCGAGAGTGGACGGCAGCAGCTGGAGCGGCAGATC
CAGGAACTGCGGGCCCGCTTGGGTGAAGAGGATGCTGGAGCCCGAGCCAGGCAGAAAATGCTGATCGCTG
CTCTGGAGTCTAAACTGGCCCAGGCAGAGGAGCAGCTGGAGCAGGAGAGCAGGGAGCGCATCCTCTCTGG
CAAGCTGGTACGCAGAGCTGAGAAGCGGCTGAAGGAGGTAGTTCTTCAGGTGGATGAAGAGCGCAGGGTG
GCTGACCAGGTCCGGGACCAGCTGGAGAAAAGCAACCTCCGGCTGAAGCAGCTCAAGAGGCAGCTGGAGG
AGGCAGAGGAGGAGGCATCTCGGGCACAGGCTGGTCGGAGGCGGCTGCAGCGGGAGCTGGAGGACGTCAC
TGAGTCTGCAGAATCCATGAACCGGGAGGTGACCACGCTGAGGAACAGGCTCCGGCGTGGCCCACTTACA
TTCACCACACGGACTGTGCGCCAGGTGTTCCGGCTGGAAGAGGGCGTGGCTTCTGACGAGGAAGAGGCTG
AAGGAGCTGAACCTGGCTCTGCACCAGGCCAGGAGCCGGAGGCTCCGCCCCCTGCCACACCCCAAAGCAG
CGGTGGAGCAAGCGCAGCCAGTGGTAGCGCGGATCCACCGGTCGCCACCATGAGTGCGATTAAGCCAGAC
ATGAAGATCAAACTCCGTATGGAAGGCAACGTAAACGGGCACCACTTTGTGATCGACGGAGATGGTACAG
GCAAGCCTTTTGAGGGAAAACAGAGTATGGATCTTGAAGTCAAAGAGGGCGGACCTCTGCCTTTTGCCTT
TGATATCCTGACCACTGCATTCCATTACGGCAACAGGGTATTCGCCAAATATCCAGACAACATACAAGAC
TATTTTAAGCAGTCGTTTCCTAAGGGGTATTCGTGGGAACGAAGCTTGACTTTCGAAGACGGGGGCATTT
GCATTGCCAGAAACGACATAACAATGGAAGGGGACACTTTCTATAATAAAGTTCGATTTTATGGTACCAA
CTTTCCCGCCAATGGTCCAGTTATGCAGAAGAAGACGCTGAAATGGGAGCCCTCCACTGAGAAAATGTAT
GTGCGTGATGGAGTGCTGACGGGTGATATTCATATGGCTTTGTTGCTTGAAGGAAATGCCCATTACCGAT
GTGACTTCAGAACTACTTACAAAGCTAAGGAGAAGGGTGTCAAGTTACCAGGCTACCACTTTGTGGACCA
CTGCATTGAGATTTTAAGCCATGACAAAGATTACAACAAGGTTAAGCTGTATGAGCATGCTGTTGCTCAT
TCTGGATTGCCTGACAATGCCAGACGATAAGCGGCCGCGACTCTAGATCATAATCAGCCATACCAC
